Addgene plasmid #227333: qTAG-C-mStayGold-Puro-H2BC11-MMEJ
Purpose: MMEJ Donor template for mStayGold-2A-Puro insertion into the C-terminus of the H2BC11 locus. For nuclei visualization. To be co-transfected with sgRNA plasmid px330-PITCh-H2BC11 (Addgene #207755)
Depositing lab: Laurence Pelletier. Publication: qTAG: an adaptable plasmid scaffold for CRISPR-based endogenous tagging. Philip R, Sharma A, Matellan L, Erpf AC, Hsu WH, Tkach JM, Wyatt HDM, Pelletier L. EMBO J. 2024 Dec 12. doi: 10.1038/s44318-024-00337-5. PubMed 39668248.
Backbone
  Vector backbone: pUC19
  Backbone manufacturer: Invitrogen
  Backbone size w/o insert (bp): 2686
  Vector type: Mammalian Expression, CRISPR ; Donor Template
  Selectable markers: Puromycin
Growth in bacteria
  Bacterial resistance: Ampicillin, 100 μg/mL
  Growth temperature: 37°C
  Growth strain: DH5alpha
  Copy number: High Copy
Gene/Insert
  Gene/Insert name: H2BC11 Short Homology Arms flanking a mStayGold-2A-Puro Cassette (alt name: H2BC11)
  Species: H. sapiens (human)
  Insert size (bp): 1658
  Entrez Gene: H2BC11 (a.k.a. H2B/r, H2BFR, H2BJ, HIST1H2BJ)
  Promoter: Promoterless
  Cloning method: Unknown
  Sequencing primers: 5′ CTGCAAGGCGATTAAGTTGGGTAAC; 3′ GGCTCGTATGTTGTGTGGAATTGT
Terms and licenses: Academic/Nonprofit Terms; Industry Terms: Not Available to Industry
Depositor comments: To be co-transfected with sgRNA plasmid px330-PITCh-H2BC11 (Addgene #207755): https://www.addgene.org/207755/
How to cite: qTAG-C-mStayGold-Puro-H2BC11-MMEJ was a gift from Laurence Pelletier (Addgene plasmid # 227333 ; http://n2t.net/addgene:227333 ; RRID:Addgene_227333)
