[The description below was written by a language model from this plasmid's Addgene catalogue record and pLannotate feature annotations shown in this document.]
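Description:
qTAG-C-mStayGold-Puro-H2BC11-MMEJ is a CRISPR knock-in donor template built on the pUC19 cloning backbone, intended for transfection into human cells rather than for autonomous expression. In E. coli it is maintained as a high-copy plasmid through the ColE1/pUC origin and selected with ampicillin via the β-lactamase gene and its promoter. The remaining bacterial annotations (lacZα, lac promoter/operator, CAP site, and short lacI, bom and rop fragments) are leftovers of the pUC19 scaffold flanking the cloning site.

The roughly 1.7 kb insert is a promoterless mStayGold-2A-Puro cassette bracketed by short homology arms from the human H2BC11 (HIST1H2BJ) locus. The feature table picks up a small H2B coding fragment at the upstream end, consistent with a microhomology arm. The mStayGold green fluorescent protein and the 2A peptide are not annotated, but they presumably occupy the unannotated stretch between that arm and the puromycin N-acetyltransferase gene. Because there is no promoter, both the fluorescent fusion and puromycin resistance are expressed only after in-frame integration at the C-terminus of the endogenous histone gene, with the 2A sequence separating the resistance protein from tagged H2B. The puromycin segment is flanked by lox71 and lox66 mutant sites, which would allow Cre-mediated removal of the selection marker after edited cells are isolated.

The donor is designed for microhomology-mediated end joining and is meant to be co-transfected with a companion px330-PITCh sgRNA plasmid targeting H2BC11. The resulting endogenously tagged histone H2B serves as a marker for visualizing nuclei in live or fixed cells.
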