Features (pLannotate 1.2.2; 14 found; start..end, strand, type, name):
    137..236     +  misc_feature   bom (fragment): basis of mobility region from pBR322
    242..399     -  CDS            lacZα (fragment): LacZα fragment of β-galactosidase; lacZ fragment
    425..446     +  CDS            H2B (fragment): human histone H2B; HIST1H2BJ
   1245..1278    +  protein_bind   lox71: Left element (LE) mutant of loxP (Araki et al., 2010). Cre-mediated recombination occurs in the 8-bp core sequence (GCATACAT). Cre recombinase
   1353..1949    +  CDS            PuroR (fragment): puromycin N-acetyltransferase; pac from Streptomyces; confers resistance to puromycin
   1956..1989    +  protein_bind   lox66: Right element (RE) mutant of loxP (Araki et al., 2010). Cre-mediated recombination occurs in the 8-bp core sequence (GCATACAT). Cre recombinase
   2102..2118    -  protein_bind   lac operator: The lac repressor binds to the lac operator to inhibit transcription in E. coli. This inhibition can be relieved by adding lactose or isopropyl-β-D-thiogalactopyranoside (IPTG). lac repressor encoded by lacI
   2126..2156    -  promoter       lac promoter: promoter for the E. coli lac operon
   2171..2192    -  protein_bind   CAP binding site: CAP binding activates transcription in the presence of cAMP. E. coli catabolite activator protein
   2205..2297    -  CDS            lacI (fragment): lac repressor; lacI; The lac repressor binds to the lac operator to inhibit transcription in E. coli. This inhibition can be relieved by adding lactose or isopropyl-β-D-thiogalactopyranoside (IPTG).
   2480..3068    -  rep_origin     ori: high-copy-number ColE1/pMB1/pBR322/pUC origin of replication
   3239..4099    -  CDS            AmpR: β-lactamase; bla; confers resistance to ampicillin, carbenicillin, and related antibiotics
   4100..4204    -  promoter       AmpR promoter: bla
   4299..35      +  CDS            rop (fragment) (across the origin): Rop protein, which maintains plasmids at low copy number; rop
>Addgene plasmid #227333 | qTAG-C-mStayGold-Puro-H2BC11-MMEJ | addgene full sequence | sequence record 452137 | Addgene NGS Result
TCGCGCGTTTCGGTGATGACGGTGAAAACCTCTGACACATGCAGCTCCCGGAGACGGTCACAGCTTGTCT
GTAAGCGGATGCCGGGAGCAGACAAGCCCGTCAGGGCGCGTCAGCGGGTGTTGGCGGGTGTCGGGGCTGG
CTTAACTATGCGGCATCAGAGCAGATTGTACTGAGAGTGCACCATATGCGGTGTGAAATACCGCACAGAT
GCGTAAGGAGAAAATACCGCATCAGGCGCCATTCGCCATTCAGGCTGCGCAACTGTTGGGAAGGGCGATC
GGTGCGGGCCTCTTCGCTATTACGCCAGCTGGCGAAAGGGGGATGTGCTGCAAGGCGATTAAGTTGGGTA
ACGCCAGGGTTTTCCCAGTCACGACGTTGTAAAACGACGGCCAGTGAATTCGCATCGTACGCGTACGTGT
TTGGCGTCACCAAGTACACCAGCGCTGGAGGAAGCGGAGGATCTGGCGGTACCGGAGGTGGCGGAAGCAT
GGTGTCTACAGGCGAGGAACTGTTTACCGGCGTGGTGCCCTTCAAGTTCCAGCTGAAGGGCACCATCAAC
GGCAAGAGCTTCACCGTGGAAGGCGAGGGCGAGGGCAATAGCCACGAGGGCAGCCACAAAGGCAAGTATG
TGTGCACCAGCGGCAAACTGCCAATGTCTTGGGCCGCCCTGGGAACTAGCTTCGGCTATGGCATGAAATA
CTATACCAAGTACCCCAGCGGCCTGAAAAACTGGTTCCACGAGGTGATGCCTGAGGGCTTCACCTACGAC
AGACACATCCAGTACAAGGGCGACGGCAGCATCCACGCCAAGCACCAGCACTTCATGAAGAACGGCACCT
ACCACAACATCGTGGAGTTCACCGGCCAGGACTTCAAGGAGAACAGCCCCGTGCTGACCGGCGACATGGA
CGTGAGCCTGCCCAACGAGGTGCAGCACATCCCCATTGATGACGGCGTGGAGTGCACAGTGACCCTGCAG
TACCCTCTGCTGAGCGACGAAAGCAAGTGCGTGGAAGCCTATCAGAACACCATCATCAAGCCCCTGCACA
ATCAGCCAGCCCCCGATGTGCCATTTCACTGGATCAGAAAGCAGTACACCCAGAGCAAGGACGACACCGA
GGAGAGAGACCACATCATCCAGAGCGAGACCCTGGAGGCCCACCTGGGAGGTGGCGGTTCCGGCAAGCCC
ATCCCCAACCCCCTGCTGGGCCTGGACAGCACCGGAGGTGGCGGATCAACGCGTTACCGTTCGTATAGCA
TACATTATACGAAGTTATCTGGATCCGGAGCTACTAACTTCAGCCTGCTGAAGCAGGCCGGAGACGTGGA
GGAGAACCCTGGACCTTCTAGAATGACCGAGTACAAGCCCACGGTGCGCCTCGCCACCCGCGACGACGTC
CCCAGGGCCGTACGCACCCTCGCCGCCGCGTTCGCCGACTACCCCGCCACGCGCCACACCGTCGATCCGG
ACCGCCACATCGAGCGGGTCACCGAGCTGCAAGAACTCTTCCTCACGCGCGTCGGGCTCGACATCGGCAA
GGTGTGGGTCGCGGACGACGGCGCCGCGGTGGCGGTCTGGACCACGCCGGAGAGCGTCGAAGCGGGGGCG
GTGTTCGCCGAGATCGGCCCGCGCATGGCCGAGTTGAGCGGTTCCCGGCTGGCCGCGCAGCAACAGATGG
AAGGCCTCCTGGCGCCGCACCGGCCCAAGGAGCCCGCGTGGTTCCTGGCCACCGTCGGCGTCTCGCCCGA
CCACCAGGGCAAGGGTCTGGGCAGCGCCGTCGTGCTCCCCGGAGTGGAGGCGGCCGAGCGCGCCGGGGTG
CCCGCCTTCCTGGAGACCTCCGCGCCCCGCAACCTCCCCTTCTACGAGCGGCTCGGCTTCACCGTCACCG
CCGACGTCGAGGTGCCCGAAGGACCGCGCACCTGGTGCATGACCCGCAAGCCCGGTGCCCCCGGGATAAC
TTCGTATAGCATACATTATACGAACGGTAGCCTCGAGACCGGTAAGAGCAAGTGAGCTAAGTAAACAGTG
AGTTGGCCAAACACGTACGCGTACGATGCAAGCTTGGCGTAATCATGGTCATAGCTGTTTCCTGTGTGAA
ATTGTTATCCGCTCACAATTCCACACAACATACGAGCCGGAAGCATAAAGTGTAAAGCCTGGGGTGCCTA
ATGAGTGAGCTAACTCACATTAATTGCGTTGCGCTCACTGCCCGCTTTCCAGTCGGGAAACCTGTCGTGC
CAGCTGCATTAATGAATCGGCCAACGCGCGGGGAGAGGCGGTTTGCGTATTGGGCGCTCTTCCGCTTCCT
CGCTCACTGACTCGCTGCGCTCGGTCGTTCGGCTGCGGCGAGCGGTATCAGCTCACTCAAAGGCGGTAAT
ACGGTTATCCACAGAATCAGGGGATAACGCAGGAAAGAACATGTGAGCAAAAGGCCAGCAAAAGGCCAGG
AACCGTAAAAAGGCCGCGTTGCTGGCGTTTTTCCATAGGCTCCGCCCCCCTGACGAGCATCACAAAAATC
GACGCTCAAGTCAGAGGTGGCGAAACCCGACAGGACTATAAAGATACCAGGCGTTTCCCCCTGGAAGCTC
CCTCGTGCGCTCTCCTGTTCCGACCCTGCCGCTTACCGGATACCTGTCCGCCTTTCTCCCTTCGGGAAGC
GTGGCGCTTTCTCATAGCTCACGCTGTAGGTATCTCAGTTCGGTGTAGGTCGTTCGCTCCAAGCTGGGCT
GTGTGCACGAACCCCCCGTTCAGCCCGACCGCTGCGCCTTATCCGGTAACTATCGTCTTGAGTCCAACCC
GGTAAGACACGACTTATCGCCACTGGCAGCAGCCACTGGTAACAGGATTAGCAGAGCGAGGTATGTAGGC
GGTGCTACAGAGTTCTTGAAGTGGTGGCCTAACTACGGCTACACTAGAAGAACAGTATTTGGTATCTGCG
CTCTGCTGAAGCCAGTTACCTTCGGAAAAAGAGTTGGTAGCTCTTGATCCGGCAAACAAACCACCGCTGG
TAGCGGTGGTTTTTTTGTTTGCAAGCAGCAGATTACGCGCAGAAAAAAAGGATCTCAAGAAGATCCTTTG
ATCTTTTCTACGGGGTCTGACGCTCAGTGGAACGAAAACTCACGTTAAGGGATTTTGGTCATGAGATTAT
CAAAAAGGATCTTCACCTAGATCCTTTTAAATTAAAAATGAAGTTTTAAATCAATCTAAAGTATATATGA
GTAAACTTGGTCTGACAGTTACCAATGCTTAATCAGTGAGGCACCTATCTCAGCGATCTGTCTATTTCGT
TCATCCATAGTTGCCTGACTCCCCGTCGTGTAGATAACTACGATACGGGAGGGCTTACCATCTGGCCCCA
GTGCTGCAATGATACCGCGAGACCCACGCTCACCGGCTCCAGATTTATCAGCAATAAACCAGCCAGCCGG
AAGGGCCGAGCGCAGAAGTGGTCCTGCAACTTTATCCGCCTCCATCCAGTCTATTAATTGTTGCCGGGAA
GCTAGAGTAAGTAGTTCGCCAGTTAATAGTTTGCGCAACGTTGTTGCCATTGCTACAGGCATCGTGGTGT
CACGCTCGTCGTTTGGTATGGCTTCATTCAGCTCCGGTTCCCAACGATCAAGGCGAGTTACATGATCCCC
CATGTTGTGCAAAAAAGCGGTTAGCTCCTTCGGTCCTCCGATCGTTGTCAGAAGTAAGTTGGCCGCAGTG
TTATCACTCATGGTTATGGCAGCACTGCATAATTCTCTTACTGTCATGCCATCCGTAAGATGCTTTTCTG
TGACTGGTGAGTACTCAACCAAGTCATTCTGAGAATAGTGTATGCGGCGACCGAGTTGCTCTTGCCCGGC
GTCAATACGGGATAATACCGCGCCACATAGCAGAACTTTAAAAGTGCTCATCATTGGAAAACGTTCTTCG
GGGCGAAAACTCTCAAGGATCTTACCGCTGTTGAGATCCAGTTCGATGTAACCCACTCGTGCACCCAACT
GATCTTCAGCATCTTTTACTTTCACCAGCGTTTCTGGGTGAGCAAAAACAGGAAGGCAAAATGCCGCAAA
AAAGGGAATAAGGGCGACACGGAAATGTTGAATACTCATACTCTTCCTTTTTCAATATTATTGAAGCATT
TATCAGGGTTATTGTCTCATGAGCGGATACATATTTGAATGTATTTAGAAAAATAAACAAATAGGGGTTC
CGCGCACATTTCCCCGAAAAGTGCCACCTGACGTCTAAGAAACCATTATTATCATGACATTAACCTATAA
AAATAGGCGTATCACGAGGCCCTTTCGTC
